Addgene plasmid #211844: pDGB3_alpha1-pAtUBQ10:3xNLS-HA-LRR-NELC492A-mcherry-Tnos
Purpose: Plant transient expression cassette for the catalytically inactive E3-DART ligase containing a nuclear localization signal.
Depositing lab: Marcela Rojas-Pierce. Depositing organization: North Carolina State University. Publication: Rapid depletion of target proteins in plants by an inducible protein degradation system. Huang L, Rojas-Pierce M. Plant Cell. 2024 Mar 6:koae072. doi: 10.1093/plcell/koae072. PubMed 38446628.
Backbone
  Vector backbone: pDGB3_alpha1
  Backbone manufacturer: Diego Orzaez Lab
  Backbone size w/o insert (bp): 6367
  Vector type: Plant Expression, Synthetic Biology
  Selectable markers: Rifamycin for Agrobacterium
Growth in bacteria
  Bacterial resistance: Kanamycin, 50 μg/mL
  Growth temperature: 37°C
  Growth strain: DH5alpha
  Copy number: High Copy
Gene/Insert
  Gene/Insert name: LRR-NEL
  Species: Salmonella typhimurium
  Mutation: C492A
  Promoter: UBIQUITIN10
  Tag / fusion protein: 3xNLS-HA (N terminal on insert); mCherry (C terminal on insert)
  Cloning method: Restriction Enzyme; 5′ cloning site BsaI (destroyed during cloning); 3′ cloning site BsaI (destroyed during cloning)
Terms and licenses: Academic/Nonprofit Terms; Industry Terms: Not Available to Industry
Depositor comments: Rojas-Pierce Lab plasmid pMRP1183, Design 225
How to cite: pDGB3_alpha1-pAtUBQ10:3xNLS-HA-LRR-NELC492A-mcherry-Tnos was a gift from Marcela Rojas-Pierce (Addgene plasmid # 211844 ; http://n2t.net/addgene:211844 ; RRID:Addgene_211844)
