[The description below was written by a language model from this plasmid's Addgene catalogue record and pLannotate feature annotations shown in this document.]
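Description:
pDGB3_alpha1-pAtUBQ10:3xNLS-HA-LRR-NELC492A-mcherry-Tnos is a GoldenBraid-style plant binary vector built on the pDGB3_alpha1 backbone for Agrobacterium-mediated transient expression. The sequenced record is about 11.3 kb. The backbone carries a high-copy ColE1/pUC-type origin with the pBR322 bom region for propagation in E. coli. It also carries the pVS1 replication module (oriV, RepA and the StaA stability protein), which maintains the plasmid in Agrobacterium. Bacterial selection is by kanamycin through the aph(3')-Ia gene. The rifamycin listed in the catalogue refers to selection of the Agrobacterium host rather than to a plasmid marker. Nopaline-type left and right T-DNA border repeats flank the expression cassette and define the segment transferred into plant cells. No plant selectable marker is annotated, which fits the stated transient use.

The payload is a single transcriptional unit assembled through BsaI sites that were destroyed during cloning. According to the catalogue, the UBIQUITIN10 promoter (AtUBQ10 in the construct name) drives it. That promoter and the 3xNLS were not picked up by the automated annotation, which begins with an HA tag fragment. The open reading frame encodes an N-terminal triple nuclear localization signal and HA epitope. These are followed by the LRR and NEL domains of a Salmonella typhimurium effector that the annotation matches to the E3 ubiquitin ligase SspH1, then a C-terminal mCherry, with the nopaline synthase terminator closing the unit. The C492A substitution makes the ligase catalytically inactive. The construct is therefore a nuclear-targeted, fluorescently trackable, ligase-dead version of the E3-DART ligase. It presumably serves as a negative control in the depositors' inducible targeted protein degradation system in plants.
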