Features (pLannotate 1.2.2; 15 found; start..end, strand, type, name):
   2074..2100    +  CDS            3xHA (fragment): three tandem HA epitope tags
   2098..3717    +  CDS            sspH1 (fragment) (sequence partly withheld): SSPH1_SALT1 - Experimental evidence at protein level: Swiss-Prot protein existence level 1. Effector proteins function to alter host cell physiology and promote bacterial survival in host tissues (PubMed:10564523, PubMed:18005683, PubMed:16611232, PubMed:24248594). This protein is an E3 ubiquitin-protein ligase that interferes with the host's ubiquitination pathway and targets host proteins for proteasomal degradation (PubMed:10564523, PubMed:18005683, PubMed:16611232, PubMed:24248594). Can ubiquitinate ubiquitin, giving rise to polyubiquitin chains (in vitro) (PubMed:18005683). Polyubiquitina
   3748..4455    +  CDS            mCherry: mCherry is a basic (constitutively fluorescent) red fluorescent protein published in 2004, derived from Discosoma sp.. It is reported to be a very rapidly-maturing monomer with low acid sensitivity.
   4482..4734    +  terminator     NOS terminator: nopaline synthase terminator and poly(A) signal
   4855..4942    +  promoter       AmpR promoter (fragment): bla
   4975..4999    +  misc_feature   RB T-DNA repeat: right border repeat from nopaline C58 T-DNA
   5339..5740    +  CDS            Y4CG_SINFN (fragment): Protein inferred from homology: Swiss-Prot protein existence level 3. From Sinorhizobium fredii (strain NBRC 101917 / NGR234).
   6300..6929    +  CDS            pVS1 StaA: stability protein from the Pseudomonas plasmid pVS1 (Heeb et al., 2000)
   7358..8431    +  CDS            pVS1 RepA: replication protein from the Pseudomonas plasmid pVS1 (Heeb et al., 2000)
   8497..8691    +  rep_origin     pVS1 oriV: origin of replication for the Pseudomonas plasmid pVS1 (Heeb et al., 2000)
   8894..8933    +  CDS            rop (fragment): Rop protein, which maintains plasmids at low copy number; rop
   9035..9175    +  misc_feature   bom: basis of mobility region from pBR322
   9361..9949    -  rep_origin     ori: high-copy-number ColE1/pMB1/pBR322/pUC origin of replication
  10037..10852   -  CDS            KanR: aminoglycoside phosphotransferase; aph(3')-Ia; confers resistance to kanamycin in bacteria or G418 (Geneticin®) in eukaryotes
  11285..11309   +  misc_feature   LB T-DNA repeat: left border repeat from nopaline C58 T-DNA
>Addgene plasmid #211844 | pDGB3_alpha1-pAtUBQ10:3xNLS-HA-LRR-NELC492A-mcherry-Tnos | addgene full sequence | sequence record 416933 | Addgene NGS Result
TAACGAATTCGTCTCAGGAGAGTCTAGCTCAACAGAGCTTTTAACCCAAATTGGTACAATAGAATACAAC
TTTAGATCATAATTCTCAAAAGAAAGAGATTCCTTAGCTATTCTATCTGCCACTCCATTTCCTTCTCGGC
TTGTATGCACAAGCATAAAATCCTCAAACTTGCTAAGTAGATACTTTATGTCTTGGATAATTGGATTGAG
ACTTGACAAGCATAACTTTCATGTAACCAAAGACACAAGTTGCTGAGAATCCACCTCAAAAATGATCTTC
CTATAATTGAATCGGGATAATGACAGCACAGCCCATCTAAGAGCCTCCACTTCTACTTCCAGCACGCTTC
TTACTTTTACCACAGCTCTTGCACCTAACCATAACACCTTCCCTGTATGATCGCGAAGCACCCACCCTAA
GCCACATTTTAATCCTTCTGTTGGCCATGCCCCATCAAAGTTGCACTTAACCCAAGATTGTGGTGGAGCT
TCCCATGTTTCTCGTCTGTCCCGACGGTGTTGTGGTTGGTGCTTTCCTTACATTCTGAGCCTCTTTCCTT
CTAATCCACTCATCTGCATCTTCTTGTGTCCTTACTAATACCTCATTGGTTCCAAATTCCCTCCCTTTAA
GCACCAGCTCGTTTCTGTTCTTCCACAGCCTCCCAAGTATCCAAGGGACTAAAGCCTCCACATTCTTCAG
ATCAGGATATTCTTGTTTAAGATGTTGAACTCTATGGAGGTTTGTATGAACTGATGATCTAGGACCGGAT
AAGTTCCCTTCTTCATAGCGAACTTATTCAAAGAATGTTTTGTGTATCATTCTTGTTACATTGTTATTAA
TGAAAAAATATTATTGGTCATTGGACTGAACACGAGTGTTAAATATGGACCAGGCCCCAAATAAGATCCA
TTGATATATGAATTAAATAACAAGAATAAATCGAGTCACCAAACCACTTGCCTTTTTTAACGAGACTTGT
TCACCAACTTGATACAAAAGTCATTATCCTATGCAAATCAATAATCATACAAAAATATCCAATAACACTA
AAAAATTAAAAGAAATGGATAATTTCACAATATGTTATACGATAAAGAAGTTACTTTTCCAAGAAATTCA
CTGATTTTATAAGCCCACTTGCATTAGATAAATGGCAAAAAAAAACAAAAAGGAAAAGAAATAAAGCACG
AAGAATTCTAGAAAATACGAAATACGCTTCAATGCAGTGGGACCCACGGTTCAATTATTGCCAATTTTCA
GCTCCACCGTATATTTAAAAAATAAAACGATAATGCTAAAAAAATATAAATCGTAACGATCGTTAAATCT
CAACGGCTGGATCTTATGACGACCGTTAGAAATTGTGGTTGTCGACGAGTCAGTAATAAACGGCGTCAAA
GTGGTTGCAGCCGGCACACACGAGTCGTGTTTATCAACTCAAAGCACAAATACTTTTCCTCAACCTAAAA
ATAAGGCAATTAGCCAAAAACAACTTTGCGTGTAAACAACGCTCAATACACGTGTCATTTTATTATTAGC
TATTGCTTCACCGCCTTAGCTTTCTCGTGACCTAGTCGTCCTCGTCTTTTCTTCTTCTTCTTCTATAAAA
CAATACCCAAAGAGCTCTTCTTCTTCACAATTCAGATTTCAATTTCTCAAAATCTTAAAAACTTTCTCTC
AATTCTCTCTACCGTGATCAAGGTAAATTTCTGTGTTCCTTATTCTCTCAAAATCTTCGATTTTGTTTTC
GTTCGATCCCAATTTCGTATATGTTCTTTGGTTTAGATTCTGTTAATCTTAGATCGAAGACGATTTTCTG
GGTTTGATCGTTAGATATCATCTTAATTCTCGATTAGGGTTTCATAGATATCATCCGATTTGTTCAAATA
ATTTGAGTTTTGTCGAATAATTACTCTTCGATTTGTGATTTCTATCTAGATCTGGTGTTAGTTTCTAGTT
TGTGCGATCGAATTTGTCGATTAATCTGAGTTTTTCTGATTAACAGAATGCCTAAGAAAAAGAGAAAGGT
TCCTAAGAAAAAGAGAAAGGTTCCTAAAAAGAAAAGAAAGGTTTACCCATACGATGTTCCAGATTACGCT
GAGTATGATGCTGTCTGGTCAAAATGGGAAAGGGATGCACCAGCAGGAGAGTCACCTGGAAGAGCAGCAG
TGGTTCAGGAAATGCGTGATTGCCTTAATAACGGAAATCCAGTGCTTAACGTGGGAGCTTCAGGTCTTAC
CACCCTTCCAGACCGTCTTCCACCGCATATTACAACACTTGTTATTCCAGATAATAATCTCACCTCTTTG
CCTGAGTTGCCAGAAGGACTTAGAGAGCTTGAGGTGTCTGGAAACCTTCAGCTTACATCTCTTCCATCTC
TTCCGCAGGGTCTTCAGAAGTTGTGGGCCTATAACAATTGGCTTGCCTCTCTTCCGACTTTGCCGCCAGG
ACTTGGGGATCTTGCTGTCTCTAATAACCAGCTTACCTCTCTTCCGGAGATGCCGCCAGCACTTAGAGAG
CTTAGGGTGTCTGGTAACAACCTTACCTCTCTTCCGGCTCTTCCGTCAGGACTTCAGAAGCTTTGGGCAT
ATAACAATAGATTGACCTCTTTGCCAGAGATGTCACCAGGTCTTCAGGAACTTGATGTCTCTCATAATCA
GCTTACCAGATTGCCGCAATCTCTCACTGGTCTTTCTTCTGCTGCAAGAGTTTATCTTGACGGGAATCCA
CTTTCTGTTAGAACTCTTCAGGCTCTTAGAGACATCATTGGACATTCAGGAATCAGGATACACTTCGATA
TGGCTGGGCCTTCTGTCCCTAGAGAAGCCAGAGCACTTCACCTTGCTGTCGCTGACTGGCTTACTTCTGC
AAGAGAGGGGGAAGCTGCCCAGGCAGACAGATGGCAGGCTTTCGGACTTGAAGATAACGCCGCCGCCTTC
TCTCTTGTCCTTGACAGACTTCGTGAGACTGAAAACTTCAAAAAAGACGCTGGATTTAAGGCACAGATAT
CATCTTGGCTTACACAACTTGCTGAAGATGCTGCTCTTAGAGCAAAAACCTTTGCCATGGCAACAGAGGC
AACATCAACCGCTGAGGACAGAGTCACACATGCCCTTCACCAGATGAATAACGTTCAACTTGTTCATAAT
GCAGAAAAAGGGGAATACGACAACAATCTCCAGGGGCTTGTTTCTACTGGGCGTGAGATGTTCAGACTTG
CAACACTTGAACAGATTGCCAGAGAAAAAGCCGGAACACTTGCTCTTGTCGATGACGTTGAGGTCTATCT
TGCTTTCCAGAATAAGCTTAAGGAATCACTTGAGCTTACCTCTGTGACTTCAGAAATGCGTTTCTTTGAC
GTTTCTGGAGTGACTGTTTCAGACCTTCAGGCTGCTGAGCTTCAGGTGAAAACCGCTGAAAACTCTGGGT
TCAGTAAATGGATACTTCAGTGGGGGCCGCTTCACTCTGTGCTTGAAAGAAAA
[234 nt withheld, positions 3484-3717]
TTCGGAGGAGGTGGCTCATCTGGCGGAGGTATGGTGAGTAAGGGTGAAGAAGATAATATGGCAATAATTA
AAGAATTTATGCGTTTTAAAGTCCATATGGAAGGATCAGTCAATGGTCATGAATTCGAAATTGAGGGGGA
AGGTGAAGGAAGGCCGTATGAGGGGACTCAGACCGCTAAACTCAAGGTGACCAAGGGTGGGCCTTTGCCG
TTTGCATGGGATATCCTCTCTCCACAATTTATGTATGGATCAAAGGCTTACGTCAAGCACCCGGCTGACA
TACCTGACTATCTTAAACTCTCTTTCCCGGAAGGTTTTAAGTGGGAAAGAGTGATGAATTTCGAAGATGG
TGGGGTTGTGACCGTTACACAAGATTCAAGTCTGCAGGATGGAGAGTTTATTTACAAGGTTAAACTCAGA
GGTACCAATTTCCCGTCTGACGGGCCTGTGATGCAAAAAAAGACTATGGGGTGGGAGGCCTCTTCAGAAA
GAATGTATCCTGAGGATGGAGCACTCAAGGGTGAAATTAAACAAAGATTGAAGCTTAAAGATGGAGGTCA
TTATGACGCCGAAGTGAAAACTACATATAAGGCAAAGAAGCCAGTCCAATTGCCGGGAGCATATAATGTG
AATATTAAACTCGATATCACCTCTCACAATGAAGATTATACTATCGTCGAACAGTATGAAAGGGCCGAAG
GTCGTCATTCAACCGGAGGTATGGATGAGCTCTATAAGTGAGCTTGGAATGGATCTTCGATCCCGATCGT
TCAAACATTTGGCAATAAAGTTTCTTAAGATTGAATCCTGTTGCCGGTCTTGCGACGATTATCATATAAT
TTCTGTTGAATTACGTTAAGCATGTAATAATTAACATGTAATGCATGACGTTATTTATGAGATGGGTTTT
TATGATTAGAGTCCCGCAATTATACATTTAATACGCGATAGAAAACAAAATATAGCGCGCAAACTAGGAT
AAATTATCGCGCGCGGTGTCATCTATGTTACTAGATCGGGAATTGCCAAGCTAATTCTTGAAGACGAAAG
GGCCTCGTGATACGCCTATTTTTATAGGTTAATGTCATGATAATAATGGTTTCTTAGACGTCAGGTGGCA
CTTTTCGGGGAAATGTGCGCGGAACCCCTATTTGTTTATTTTTCTAAATACATTCAAATATGTATCCGCT
CATGAGACAATAACCCTGATAAATGCTTCAATAATGGGACCGACTCGCGCTGTCATGAGACGAATTCTGA
CAGGATATATTGGCGGGTAAACCTAAGAGAAAAGAGCGTTTATTAGAATAATCGGATATTTAAAAGGGCG
TGAAAAGGTTTATCCGTTCGTCCATTTGTATGTGCATGCCAACCACAGGGTTCCCCTCGGGATCAAAGTA
CTTTGATCCAACCCCTCCGCTGCTATAGTGCAGTCGGCTTCTGACGTTCAGTGCAGCCGTCATCTGAAAA
CGACATGTCGCACAAGTCCTAAGTTACGCGACAGGCTGCCGCCCTGCCCTTTTCCTGGCGTTTTCTTGTC
GCGTGTTTTAGTCGCATAAAGTAGAATACTTGCGACTAGAACCGGAGACATTACGCCATGAACAAGAGCG
CCGCCGCTGGCCTGCTGGGCTATGCCCGCGTCAGCACCGACGACCAGGACTTGACCAACCAACGGGCCGA
ACTGCACGCGGCCGGCTGCACCAAGCTGTTTTCCGAGAAGATCACCGGCACCAGGCGCGACCGCCCGGAG
CTGGCCAGGATGCTTGACCACCTACGCCCTGGCGACGTTGTGACAGTGACCAGGCTAGACCGCCTGGCCC
GCAGCACCCGCGACCTACTGGACATTGCCGAGCGCATCCAGGAGGCCGGCGCGGGCCTGCGTAGCCTGGC
AGAGCCGTGGGCCGACACCACCACGCCGGCCGGCCGCATGGTGTTGACCGTGTTCGCCGGCATTGCCGAG
TTCGAGCGTTCCCTAATCATCGACCGCACCCGGAGCGGGCGCGAGGCCGCCAAGGCCCGAGGCGTGAAGT
TTGGCCCCCGCCCTACCCTCACCCCGGCACAGATCGCGCACGCCCGCGAGCTGATCGACCAGGAAGGCCG
CACCGTGAAAGAGGCGGCTGCACTGCTTGGCGTGCATCGCTCGACCCTGTACCGCGCACTTGAGCGCAGC
GAGGAAGTGACGCCCACCGAGGCCAGGCGGCGCGGTGCCTTCCGTGAGGACGCATTGACCGAGGCCGACG
CCCTGGCGGCCGCCGAGAATGAACGCCAAGAGGAACAAGCATGAAACCGCACCAGGACGGCCAGGACGAA
CCGTTTTTCATTACCGAAGAGATCGAGGCGGAGATGATCGCGGCCGGGTACGTGTTCGAGCCGCCCGCGC
ACCTCTCAACCGTGCGGCTGCATGAAATCCTGGCCGGTTTGTCTGATGCCAAGCTGGCGGCCTGGCCGGC
CAGCTTGGCCGCTGAAGAAACCGAGCGCCGCCGTCTAAAAAGGTGATGTGTATTTGAGTAAAACAGCTTG
CGTCATGCGGTCGCTGCGTATATGATGCGATGAGTAAATAAACAAATACGCAAGGGGAACGCATGAAGGT
TATCGCTGTACTTAACCAGAAAGGCGGGTCAGGCAAGACGACCATCGCAACCCATCTAGCCCGCGCCCTG
CAACTCGCCGGGGCCGATGTTCTGTTAGTCGATTCCGATCCCCAGGGCAGTGCCCGCGATTGGGCGGCCG
TGCGGGAAGATCAACCGCTAACCGTTGTCGGCATCGACCGCCCGACGATTGACCGCGACGTGAAGGCCAT
CGGCCGGCGCGACTTCGTAGTGATCGACGGAGCGCCCCAGGCGGCGGACTTGGCTGTGTCCGCGATCAAG
GCAGCCGACTTCGTGCTGATTCCGGTGCAGCCAAGCCCTTACGACATATGGGCCACCGCCGACCTGGTGG
AGCTGGTTAAGCAGCGCATTGAGGTCACGGATGGAAGGCTACAAGCGGCCTTTGTCGTGTCGCGGGCGAT
CAAAGGCACGCGCATCGGCGGTGAGGTTGCCGAGGCGCTGGCCGGGTACGAGCTGCCCATTCTTGAGTCC
CGTATCACGCAGCGCGTGAGCTACCCAGGCACTGCCGCCGCCGGCACAACCGTTCTTGAATCAGAACCCG
AGGGCGACGCTGCCCGCGAGGTCCAGGCGCTGGCCGCTGAAATTAAATCAAAACTCATTTGAGTTAATGA
GGTAAAGAGAAAATGAGCAAAAGCACAAACACGCTAAGTGCCGGCCGTCCGAGCGCACGCAGCAGCAAGG
CTGCAACGTTGGCCAGCCTGGCAGACACGCCAGCCATGAAGCGGGTCAACTTTCAGTTGCCGGCGGAGGA
TCACACCAAGCTGAAGATGTACGCGGTACGCCAAGGCAAGACCATTACCGAGCTGCTATCTGAATACATC
GCGCAGCTACCAGAGTAAATGAGCAAATGAATAAATGAGTAGATGAATTTTAGCGGCTAAAGGAGGCGGC
ATGGAAAATCAAGAACAACCAGGCACCGACGCCGTGGAATGCCCCATGTGTGGAGGAACGGGCGGTTGGC
CAGGCGTAAGCGGCTGGGTTGCCTGCCGGCCCTGCAATGGCACTGGAACCCCCAAGCCCGAGGAATCGGC
GTGAGCGGTCGCAAACCATCCGGCCCGGTACAAATCGGCGCGGCGCTGGGTGATGACCTGGTGGAGAAGT
TGAAGGCCGCGCAGGCCGCCCAGCGGCAACGCATCGAGGCAGAAGCACGCCCCGGTGAATCGTGGCAAGC
GGCCGCTGATCGAATCCGCAAAGAATCCCGGCAACCGCCGGCAGCCGGTGCGCCGTCGATTAGGAAGCCG
CCCAAGGGCGACGAGCAACCAGATTTTTTCGTTCCGATGCTCTATGACGTGGGCACCCGCGATAGTCGCA
GCATCATGGACGTGGCCGTTTTCCGTCTGTCGAAGCGTGACCGACGAGCTGGCGAGGTGATCCGCTACGA
GCTTCCAGACGGGCACGTAGAGGTTTCCGCAGGGCCGGCCGGCATGGCCAGTGTGTGGGATTACGACCTG
GTACTGATGGCGGTTTCCCATCTAACCGAATCCATGAACCGATACCGGGAAGGGAAGGGAGACAAGCCCG
GCCGCGTGTTCCGTCCACACGTTGCGGACGTACTCAAGTTCTGCCGGCGAGCCGATGGCGGAAAGCAGAA
AGACGACCTGGTAGAAACCTGCATTCGGTTAAACACCACGCACGTTGCCATGCAGCGTACGAAGAAGGCC
AAGAACGGCCGCCTGGTGACGGTATCCGAGGGTGAAGCCTTGATTAGCCGCTACAAGATCGTAAAGAGCG
AAACCGGGCGGCCGGAGTACATCGAGATCGAGCTAGCTGATTGGATGTACCGCGAGATCACAGAAGGCAA
GAACCCGGACGTGCTGACGGTTCACCCCGATTACTTTTTGATCGATCCCGGCATCGGCCGTTTTCTCTAC
CGCCTGGCACGCCGCGCCGCAGGCAAGGCAGAAGCCAGATGGTTGTTCAAGACGATCTACGAACGCAGTG
GCAGCGCCGGAGAGTTCAAGAAGTTCTGTTTCACCGTGCGCAAGCTGATCGGGTCAAATGACCTGCCGGA
GTACGATTTGAAGGAGGAGGCGGGGCAGGCTGGCCCGATCCTAGTCATGCGCTACCGCAACCTGATCGAG
GGCGAAGCATCCGCCGGTTCCTAATGTACGGAGCAGATGCTAGGGCAAATTGCCCTAGCAGGGGAAAAAG
GTCGAAAAGGACTCTTTCCTGTGGATAGCACGTACATTGGGAACCCAAAGCCGTACATTGGGAACCGGAA
CCCGTACATTGGGAACCCAAAGCCGTACATTGGGAACCGGTCACACATGTAAGTGACTGATATAAAAGAG
AAAAAAGGCGATTTTTCCGCCTAAAACTCTTTAAAACTTATTAAAACTCTTAAAACCCGCCTGGCCTGTG
CATAACTGTCTGGCCAGCGCACAGCCGAAGAGCTGCAAAAAGCGCCTACCCTTCGGTCGCTGCGCTCCCT
ACGCCCCGCCGCTTCGCGTCGGCCTATCGCGGCCGCTGGCCGCTCAAAAATGGCTGGCCTACGGCCAGGC
AATCTACCAGGGCGCGGACAAGCCGCGCCGTCGCCACTCGACCGCCGGCGCCCACATCAAGGCACCCTGC
CTCGCGCGTTTCGGTGATGACGGTGAAAACCTCTGACACATGCAGCTCCCGGTGACGGTCACAGCTTGTC
TGTAAGCGGATGCCGGGAGCAGACAAGCCCGTCAGGGCGCGTCAGCGGGTGTTGGCGGGTGTCGGGGCGC
AGCCATGACCCAGTCACGTAGCGATAGCGGAGTGTATACTGGCTTAACTATGCGGCATCAGAGCAGATTG
TACTGAGAGTGCACCATATGCGGTGTGAAATACCGCACAGATGCGTAAGGAGAAAATACCGCATCAGGCG
CTCTTCCGCTTCCTCGCTCACTGACTCGCTGCGCTCGGTCGTTCGGCTGCGGCGAGCGGTATCAGCTCAC
TCAAAGGCGGTAATACGGTTATCCACAGAATCAGGGGATAACGCAGGAAAGAACATGTGAGCAAAAGGCC
AGCAAAAGGCCAGGAACCGTAAAAAGGCCGCGTTGCTGGCGTTTTTCCATAGGCTCCGCCCCCCTGACGA
GCATCACAAAAATCGACGCTCAAGTCAGAGGTGGCGAAACCCGACAGGACTATAAAGATACCAGGCGTTT
CCCCCTGGAAGCTCCCTCGTGCGCTCTCCTGTTCCGACCCTGCCGCTTACCGGATACCTGTCCGCCTTTC
TCCCTTCGGGAAGCGTGGCGCTTTCTCATAGCTCACGCTGTAGGTATCTCAGTTCGGTGTAGGTCGTTCG
CTCCAAGCTGGGCTGTGTGCACGAACCCCCCGTTCAGCCCGACCGCTGCGCCTTATCCGGTAACTATCGT
CTTGAGTCCAACCCGGTAAGACACGACTTATCGCCACTGGCAGCAGCCACTGGTAACAGGATTAGCAGAG
CGAGGTATGTAGGCGGTGCTACAGAGTTCTTGAAGTGGTGGCCTAACTACGGCTACACTAGAAGGACAGT
ATTTGGTATCTGCGCTCTGCTGAAGCCAGTTACCTTCGGAAAAAGAGTTGGTAGCTCTTGATCCGGCAAA
CAAACCACCGCTGGTAGCGGTGGTTTTTTTGTTTGCAAGCAGCAGATTACGCGCAGAAAAAAAGGATCTC
AAGAAGATCCTTTGATCTTTTCTACGGGGTCTGACGCTCAGTGGAACGAAAACTCACGTTAAGGGATTTT
GGTCATGCATTCTAGGTGATTAGAAAAACTCATCGAGCATCAAATGAAACTGCAATTTATTCATATCAGG
ATTATCAATACCATATTTTTGAAAAAGCCGTTTCTGTAATGAAGGAGAAAACTCACCGAGGCAGTTCCAT
AGGATGGCAAGATCCTGGTATCGGTCTGCGATTCCGACTCGTCCAACATCAATACAACCTATTAATTTCC
CCTCGTCAAAAATAAGGTTATCAAGTGAGAAATCACCATGAGTGACGACTGAATCCGGTGAGAATGGCAA
AAGTTTATGCATTTCTTTCCAGACTTGTTCAACAGGCCAGCCATTACGCTCGTCATCAAAATCACTCGCA
TCAACCAAACCGTTATTCATTCGTGATTGCGCCTGAGCGAGTCGAAATACGCGATCGCTGTTAAAAGGAC
AATTACAAACAGGAATCGAATGCAACCGGCGCAGGAACACTGCCAGCGCATCAACAATATTTTCACCTGA
ATCAGGATATTCTTCTAATACCTGGAATGCTGTTTTCCCTGGGATCGCAGTGGTGAGTAACCATGCATCA
TCAGGAGTACGGATAAAATGCTTGATGGTCGGAAGAGGCATAAATTCCGTCAGCCAGTTTAGTCTGACCA
TCTCATCTGTAACATCATTGGCAACGCTACCTTTGCCATGTTTCAGAAACAACTCTGGCGCATCGGGCTT
CCCATACAATCGGTAGATTGTCGCACCTGATTGCCCGACATTATCGCGAGCCCATTTATACCCATATAAA
TCAGCATCCATGTTGGAATTTAATCGCGGCCTTGAGCAAGACGTTTCCCGTTGAATATGGCTCATAACAG
AACTTATTATTTCCTTCCTCTTTTCTACAGTATTTAAAGATACCCCAAGAAGCTAATTATAACAAGACGA
ACTCCAATTCACTGTTCCTTGCATTCTAAAACCTTAAATACCAGAAAACAGCTTTTTCAAAGTTGTTTTC
AAAGTTGGCGTATAACATAGTATCGACGGAGCCGATTTTGAAACCGCGGTGATCACAGGCAGCAACGCTC
TGTCATCGTTACAATCAACATGCTACCCTCCGCGAGATCATCCGTGTTTCAAACCCGGCAGCTTAGTTGC
CGTTCTTCCGAATAGCATCGGTAACATGAGCAAAGTCTGCCGCCTTACAACGGCTCTCCCGCTGACGCCG
TCCCGGACTGATGGGCTGCCTGTATCGAGTGGTGATTTTGTGCCGAGCTGCCGGTCGGGGAGCTGTTGGC
TGGCTGGTGGCAGGATATATTGTGGTGTAAACA
